>Addgene plasmid #218186 | GEARBOCS-SPARCL1-N-mCherryTag | addgene full sequence | sequence record 430688 | Addgene NGS Result
CCTGCAGGCAGCTGCGCGCTCGCTCGCTCACTGAGGCCGCCCGGGCGTCGGGCGACCTTTGGTCGCCCGG
CCTCAGTGAGCGAGCGAGCGCGCAGAGAGGGAGTGGCCAACTCCATCACTAGGGGTTCCTGCGGCCGCAC
GCGTGAGGGCCTATTTCCCATGATTCCTTCATATTTGCATATACGATACAAGGCTGTTAGAGAGATAATT
GGAATTAATTTGACTGTAAACACAAAGATATTAGTACAAAATACGTGACGTAGAAAGTAATAATTTCTTG
GGTAGTTTGCAGTTTTAAAATTATGTTTTAAAATGGACTATCATATGCTTACCGTAACTTGAAAGTATTT
CGATTTCTTGGCTTTATATATCTTGTGGAAAGGACGAAACACCGCGCTACAGTCCCCATTGCCGGTTTTA
GAGCTAGAAATAGCAAGTTAAAATAAGGCTAGTCCGTTATCAACTTGAAAAAGTGGCACCGAGTCGGTGC
TTTTTTGGATCCCCCCGGCAATGGGGACTGTAGCGGTGAGCAAGGGCGAGGAGGATAACATGGCCATCAT
CAAGGAGTTCATGCGCTTCAAGGTGCACATGGAGGGCTCCGTGAACGGCCACGAGTTCGAGATCGAGGGC
GAGGGCGAGGGCCGCCCCTACGAGGGCACCCAGACCGCCAAGCTGAAGGTGACCAAGGGTGGCCCCCTGC
CCTTCGCCTGGGACATCCTGTCCCCTCAGTTCATGTACGGCTCCAAGGCCTACGTGAAGCACCCCGCCGA
CATCCCCGACTACTTGAAGCTGTCCTTCCCCGAGGGCTTCAAGTGGGAGCGCGTGATGAACTTCGAGGAC
GGCGGCGTGGTGACCGTGACCCAGGACTCCTCCCTGCAGGACGGCGAGTTCATCTACAAGGTGAAGCTGC
GCGGCACCAACTTCCCCTCCGACGGCCCCGTAATGCAGAAGAAGACCATGGGCTGGGAGGCCTCCTCCGA
GCGGATGTACCCCGAGGACGGCGCCCTGAAGGGCGAGATCAAGCAGAGGCTGAAGCTGAAGGACGGCGGC
CACTACGACGCTGAGGTCAAGACCACCTACAAGGCCAAGAAGCCCGTGCAGCTGCCCGGCGCCTACAACG
TCAACATCAAGTTGGACATCACCTCCCACAACGAGGACTACACCATCGTGGAACAGTACGAACGCGCCGA
GGGCCGCCACTCCACCGGCGGCATGGACGAGCTGTACAAGACCCCGGCAATGGGGACTGTAGCGGTCGAC
TCTAGACTGCAGAGGGAGATCTAACATATCCTGGTGTGGAGTAGGGGACGCTGCTCTGACAGAGGCTCGG
GGGCCTGAGCTGGCTCTGTGAGCTGGGGAGGAGGCAGACAGCCAGGCCTTGTCTGCAAGCAGACCTGGCA
GCATTGGGCTGGCCGCCCCCCAGGGCCTCCTCTTCATGCCCAGTGAATGACTCACCTTGGCACAGACACA
ATGTTCGGGGTGGGCACAGTGCCTGCTTCCCGCCGCACCCCAGCCCCCCTCAAATGCCTTCCGAGAAGCC
CATTGAGCAGGGGGCTTGCATTGCACCCCAGCCTGACAGCCTGGCATCTTGGGATAAAAGCAGCACAGCC
CCCTAGGGGCTGCCCTTGCTGTGTGGCGCCACCGGCGGTGGAGAACAAGGCTCTATTCAGCCTGTGCCCA
GGAAAGGGGATCAGGGGATGCCCAGGCATGGACAGTGGGTGGCAGGGGGGGAGAGGAGGGCTGTCTGCTT
CCCAGAAGTCCAAGGACACAAATGGGTGAGGGGAGAGCTCTCCCCATAGCTGGGCTGCGGCCCAACCCCA
CCCCCTCAGGCTATGCCAGGGGGTGTTGCCAGGGGCACCCGGGCATCGCCAGTCTAGCCCACTCCTTCAT
AAAGCCCTCGCATCCCAGGAGCGAGCAGAGCCAGAGCAGGTTGGAGAGGAGACGCATCACCTCCGCTGCT
CGCAAGCTTTATTGCGGTAGTTTATCACAGTTAAATTGCTAACGCAGTCAGTGCTTCTGACACAACAGTC
TCGAACTTAAGCTGCAGAAGTTGGTCGTGAGGCACTGGGCAGGTAAGTATCAAGGTTACAAGACAGGTTT
AAGGAGACCAATAGAAACTGGGCTTGTCGAGACAGAGAAGACTCTTGCGTTTCTGATAGGCACCTATTGG
TCTTACTGACATCCACTTTGCCTTTCTCTCCACAGGTGTCCACTCCCAGTTCAATTACAGCTCTTAAGGC
TAGAGTACTTAATACGACTCACTATAGGCTAGCGGTACCGCCACCATGCCCAAGAAGAAGAGGAAGGTGT
CCAATCTCCTGACTGTTCACCAGAACCTCCCTGCGCTGCCAGTAGATGCCACTAGCGATGAGGTCAGGAA
AAATCTCATGGATATGTTTAGGGATAGACAGGCGTTTTCTGAACACACCTGGAAAATGCTGCTTAGCGTG
TGCCGATCCTGGGCAGCCTGGTGTAAGCTGAACAATCGCAAATGGTTCCCCGCCGAGCCGGAGGACGTGC
GCGATTACCTGCTGTATCTCCAGGCAAGAGGGCTGGCTGTCAAGACTATCCAGCAGCACTTGGGCCAACT
GAATATGCTGCATCGACGCAGCGGGCTCCCCCGGCCTAGCGATTCAAACGCAGTCTCCCTTGTTATGAGG
AGAATTAGAAAGGAAAACGTAGATGCGGGTGAGAGGGCTAAGCAGGCTCTCGCTTTTGAGCGGACTGATT
TCGACCAGGTCAGATCCCTGATGGAGAACAGCGATCGGTGCCAGGACATCAGGAACCTCGCATTTCTGGG
AATTGCATATAACACACTTCTGCGCATAGCTGAGATCGCCCGGATCAGAGTGAAAGACATCAGTCGAACG
GACGGCGGCCGGATGCTTATTCATATTGGACGCACAAAGACATTGGTCAGCACCGCTGGCGTTGAAAAGG
CCTTGTCCCTGGGCGTAACGAAGCTGGTGGAAAGATGGATCTCAGTGTCCGGCGTGGCTGACGACCCTAA
TAATTACTTGTTCTGTCGAGTGAGAAAAAACGGAGTCGCCGCGCCCTCTGCCACCAGCCAATTGAGTACA
CGGGCCCTTGAAGGGATCTTTGAGGCAACCCACCGACTCATATACGGAGCCAAGGATGACAGTGGCCAGA
GGTATCTCGCCTGGTCAGGTCATTCTGCTAGGGTGGGGGCCGCACGAGACATGGCGCGGGCAGGAGTCTC
CATACCAGAGATTATGCAAGCTGGAGGTTGGACAAATGTGAACATCGTTATGAACTATATCCGCAATCTT
GACTCTGAAACCGGGGCCATGGTGAGACTGCTCGAAGATGGTGACTAGGAATTCGATATCTGCTGGAAGA
TGGCGATTAGCATATGGGCATTCACCGCGTGCCTTACTACGCGTATTCTTAAGCAATAAGCGAATATAAC
ACGGTCGATCTAAAAAGGTTAGCTGGGTGTGTTAGAAGCCCTGCAAGACGACCTGCGCATTATTACTCAC
GGTACGACGCATTATTACTCACGGTACGAGGCATTCACCGCGTGCCTTACTACGCGTATTCTTAAGCAAT
AAGCGAATATAACACGGTCGATCTAAAAAGGTTAGCTGGGTGTGTTAGAAGCCCTGCAAGACGACCTGGG
CATTCACCGCGTGCCTTACTACGCGTATTCTTAAGCAATAAGCGAATATAACACGGTCGATCTAAAAAGG
TTAGCTGGGTGTGTTAGAAGCCCTGCAAGACGACCTGGGTACCGCATTATTACTCACGGTACGACGCATT
ATTACTCACGGTACGAGGCATTCACCGCGTGCCTTACTACGCGTATTCTTAAGCAATAAGCGAATATAAC
ACGGTCGATCTAAAAAGGTTAGCTGGGTGTGTTAGAAGCCCTGCAAGACGACCTGGGTACCAGGTAAAGC
GGCCGCGACTCTGATATCAAGCTTGCGGCCGCTTCGAGCAGACATGATAAGATACATTGATGAGTTTGGA
CAAACCACAACTAGAATGCAGTGAAAAAAATGCTTTATTTGTGAAATTTGTGATGCTATTGCTTTATTTG
TAACCATTATAAGCTGCAATAAACAAGTTAACAACAACAATTGCATTCATTTTATGTTTCAGGTTCAGGG
GGAGATGTGGGAGGTTTTTTAAAGCAAGTAAAACCTCTACAAATGTGGTAAAATCGATAAGGATCTTCCT
AGAGCATGGCTACGTAGATAAGTAGCATGGCGGGTTAATCATTAACTACAAGGAACCCCTAGTGATGGAG
TTGGCCACTCCCTCTCTGCGCGCTCGCTCGCTCACTGAGGCCGGGCGACCAAAGGTCGCCCGACGCCCGG
GCTTTGCCCGGGCGGCCTCAGTGAGCGAGCGAGCGCGCAGCCTTAATTAACCTAATTCACTGGCCGTCGT
TTTACAACGTCGTGACTGGGAAAACCCTGGCGTTACCCAACTTAATCGCCTTGCAGCACATCCCCCTTTC
GCCAGCTGGCGTAATAGCGAAGAGGCCCGCACCGATCGCCCTTCCCAACAGTTGCGCAGCCTGAATGGCG
AATGGG
[124 nt withheld, positions 4557-4680]
C
[91 nt withheld, positions 4682-4772]
A
[49 nt withheld, positions 4774-4822]
CCTTTGACGTTGGAGTCCACGTTCTTT
[37 nt withheld, positions 4850-4886]
ACTCTATCTCGGGCTATTCTTTTGATTTATAAGGGATTTTGCCGATTTCGGTCTATTGGTTAAAAAATGA
GCTGATTTAACAAAAATTTAACGCGAATTTTAACAAAATATTAACGTTTACAATTTTATGGTGCACTCTC
AGTACAATCTGCTCTGATGCCGCATAGTTAAGCCAGCCCCGACACCCGCCAACACCCGCTGACGCGCCCT
GACGGGCTTGTCTGCTCCCGGCATCCGCTTACAGACAAGCTGTGACCGTCTCCGGGAGCTGCATGTGTCA
GAGGTTTTCACCGTCATCACCGAAACGCGCGAGACGAAAGGGCCTCGTGATACGCCTATTTTTATAGGTT
AATGTCATGATAATAATGGTTTCTTAGACGTCAGGTGGCACTTTTCGGGGAAATGTGCGCGGAACCCCTA
TTTGTTTATTTTTCTAAATACATTCAAATATGTATCCGCTCATGAGACAATAACCCTGATAAATGCTTCA
ATAATATTGAAAAAGGAAGAGTATGAGTATTCAACATTTCCGTGTCGCCCTTATTCCCTTTTTTGCGGCA
TTTTGCCTTCCTGTTTTTGCTCACCCAGAAACGCTGGTGAAAGTAAAAGATGCTGAAGATCAGTTGGGTG
CACGAGTGGGTTACATCGAACTGGATCTCAACAGCGGTAAGATCCTTGAGAGTTTTCGCCCCGAAGAACG
TTTTCCAATGATGAGCACTTTTAAAGTTCTGCTATGTGGCGCGGTATTATCCCGTATTGACGCCGGGCAA
GAGCAACTCGGTCGCCGCATACACTATTCTCAGAATGACTTGGTTGAGTACTCACCAGTCACAGAAAAGC
ATCTTACGGATGGCATGACAGTAAGAGAATTATGCAGTGCTGCCATAACCATGAGTGATAACACTGCGGC
CAACTTACTTCTGACAACGATCGGAGGACCGAAGGAGCTAACCGCTTTTTTGCACAACATGGGGGATCAT
GTAACTCGCCTTGATCGTTGGGAACCGGAGCTGAATGAAGCCATACCAAACGACGAGCGTGACACCACGA
TGCCTGTAGCAATGGCAACAACGTTGCGCAAACTATTAACTGGCGAACTACTTACTCTAGCTTCCCGGCA
ACAATTAATAGACTGGATGGAGGCGGATAAAGTTGCAGGACCACTTCTGCGCTCGGCCCTTCCGGCTGGC
TGGTTTATTGCTGATAAATCTGGAGCCGGTGAGCGTGGGTCTCGCGGTATCATTGCAGCACTGGGGCCAG
ATGGTAAGCCCTCCCGTATCGTAGTTATCTACACGACGGGGAGTCAGGCAACTATGGATGAACGAAATAG
ACAGATCGCTGAGATAGGTGCCTCACTGATTAAGCATTGGTAACTGTCAGACCAAGTTTACTCATATATA
CTTTAGATTGATTTAAAACTTCATTTTTAATTTAAAAGGATCTAGGTGAAGATCCTTTTTGATAATCTCA
TGACCAAAATCCCTTAACGTGAGTTTTCGTTCCACTGAGCGTCAGACCCCGTAGAAAAGATCAAAGGATC
TTCTTGAGATCCTTTTTTTCTGCGCGTAATCTGCTGCTTGCAAACAAAAAAACCACCGCTACCAGCGGTG
GTTTGTTTGCCGGATCAAGAGCTACCAACTCTTTTTCCGAAGGTAACTGGCTTCAGCAGAGCGCAGATAC
CAAATACTGTTCTTCTAGTGTAGCCGTAGTTAGGCCACCACTTCAAGAACTCTGTAGCACCGCCTACATA
CCTCGCTCTGCTAATCCTGTTACCAGTGGCTGCTGCCAGTGGCGATAAGTCGTGTCTTACCGGGTTGGAC
TCAAGACGATAGTTACCGGATAAGGCGCAGCGGTCGGGCTGAACGGGGGGTTCGTGCACACAGCCCAGCT
TGGAGCGAACGACCTACACCGAACTGAGATACCTACAGCGTGAGCTATGAGAAAGCGCCACGCTTCCCGA
AGGGAGAAAGGCGGACAGGTATCCGGTAAGCGGCAGGGTCGGAACAGGAGAGCGCACGAGGGAGCTTCCA
GGGGGAAACGCCTGGTATCTTTATAGTCCTGTCGGGTTTCGCCACCTCTGACTTGAGCGTCGATTTTTGT
GATGCTCGTCAGGGGGGCGGAGCCTATGGAAAAACGCCAGCAACGCGGCCTTTTTACGGTTCCTGGCCTT
TTGCTGGCCTTTTGCTCACATGT
Features (pLannotate 1.2.2; 18 found; start..end, strand, type, name):
     12..39      +  repeat_region  AAV2 ITR (fragment): inverted terminal repeat of adeno-associated virus serotype 2 inverted
     68..95      +  repeat_region  AAV2 ITR (fragment): inverted terminal repeat of adeno-associated virus serotype 2 inverted
    145..385     +  promoter       U6 promoter: RNA polymerase III promoter for human U6 snRNA
    415..490     +  misc_RNA       gRNA scaffold: guide RNA scaffold for the Streptococcus pyogenes CRISPR/Cas9 system
    526..1230    +  CDS            mCherry: mCherry is a basic (constitutively fluorescent) red fluorescent protein published in 2004, derived from Discosoma sp.. It is reported to be a very rapidly-maturing monomer with low acid sensitivity.
   2073..2205    +  intron         chimeric intron: chimera between introns from human β-globin and immunoglobulin heavy chain genes
   2250..2268    +  promoter       T7 promoter: promoter for bacteriophage T7 RNA polymerase
   2310..3335    +  CDS            cre: RECR_BPP1 - Experimental evidence at protein level: Swiss-Prot protein existence level 1. Catalyzes site-specific recombination between two 34-base- pair LOXP sites. Its role is to maintain the phage genome as a monomeric unit-copy plasmid in the lysogenic state. From Escherichia phage P1 (Bacteriophage P1).
   3968..4089    -  polyA_signal   SV40 poly(A) signal: SV40 polyadenylation signal
   4112..4180    -  CDS            large T antigen (fragment): large T antigen from SV40 (simian virus 40)
   4251..4381    +  repeat_region  AAV2 ITR (fragment): inverted terminal repeat of adeno-associated virus serotype 2 inverted
   4395..4552    +  CDS            lacZα (fragment): LacZα fragment of β-galactosidase; lacZ fragment
   4557..5012    +  rep_origin     f1 ori (sequence partly withheld): f1 bacteriophage origin of replication; arrow indicates direction of (+) strand synthesis
   5013..5062    -  misc_feature   bom (fragment): basis of mobility region from pBR322
   5164..5199    -  CDS            rop (fragment): Rop protein, which maintains plasmids at low copy number; rop
   5294..5398    +  promoter       AmpR promoter: bla
   5399..6259    +  CDS            AmpR: β-lactamase; bla; confers resistance to ampicillin, carbenicillin, and related antibiotics
   6430..7018    +  rep_origin     ori: high-copy-number ColE1/pMB1/pBR322/pUC origin of replication
