[The description below was written by a language model from this plasmid's Addgene catalogue record and pLannotate feature annotations shown in this document.]
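Description:
GEARBOCS-SPARCL1-N-mCherryTag is an AAV transfer plasmid for CRISPR-based gene editing, built on the GEARBOCS 2.0 backbone and designed to tag mouse Sparcl1 (Hevin) with mCherry at its N-terminus. According to the associated publication title, GEARBOCS is an adeno-associated virus tool for in vivo gene editing in astrocytes. The 7,079 nt plasmid is propagated in bacteria through a high-copy ColE1/pUC-type origin with ampicillin selection (AmpR under its own promoter). It also carries an f1 origin and small remnants of lacZα, bom and rop from the parental cloning vector. AAV2 inverted terminal repeats, annotated only as fragments, flank the payload and allow it to be packaged into AAV particles.

Between the ITRs, a human U6 RNA polymerase III promoter drives a single guide RNA made up of a Sparcl1-targeting spacer joined to the Streptococcus pyogenes Cas9 scaffold. Immediately downstream sits an mCherry coding sequence with no annotated promoter of its own, which is consistent with a donor intended for insertion at the Cas9 cut site to give an N-terminal fusion with the endogenous protein. A separate cassette contains a chimeric β-globin/immunoglobulin intron, a T7 promoter and the Cre recombinase coding sequence, followed by an SV40 polyadenylation signal. About 800 nt between mCherry and the intron carries no annotation, and the record does not state which promoter drives Cre.

No Cas9 gene is annotated, so the nuclease must be supplied separately. The presence of Cre would fit use with a Cre-dependent Cas9 source, but the record does not say this.
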