Addgene plasmid #218186: GEARBOCS-SPARCL1-N-mCherryTag
Purpose: To tag Hevin with mCherry at the N-terminal
Depositing lab: Cagla Eroglu. Depositing organization: Duke University. Publication: GEARBOCS: An Adeno Associated Virus Tool for In Vivo Gene Editing in Astrocytes. Bindu DS, Tan CX, Savage JT, Eroglu C. bioRxiv. 2023 Jan 19:2023.01.17.524433. doi: 10.1101/2023.01.17.524433. Preprint. PubMed 36711516.
Backbone
  Vector backbone: GEARBOCS 2.0
  Vector type: AAV, CRISPR
Growth in bacteria
  Bacterial resistance: Ampicillin, 100 μg/mL
  Growth temperature: 37°C
  Growth strain: NEB Stable
  Copy number: High Copy
Gene/Insert
  Gene/Insert name: sgRNA
  gRNA/shRNA sequence: CGCTACAGTCCCCATTGCCGG
  Species: M. musculus (mouse)
  Entrez Gene: Sparcl1 (a.k.a. Ecm2, Sc1, hevin, mast9)
Terms and licenses: Academic/Nonprofit Terms; Industry Terms: Not Available to Industry
Depositor comments: Please visit https://doi.org/10.1101/2023.01.17.524433 for bioRxiv preprint.
How to cite: GEARBOCS-SPARCL1-N-mCherryTag was a gift from Cagla Eroglu (Addgene plasmid # 218186 ; http://n2t.net/addgene:218186 ; RRID:Addgene_218186)
